>Addgene plasmid #27970 | pAAV-minCMV-mCherry | addgene full sequence | sequence record 444510 | Addgene NGS Result
CCTGCAGGCAGCTGCGCGCTCGCTCGCTCACTGAGGCCGCCCGGGCGTCGGGCGACCTTTGGTCGCCCGG
CCTCAGTGAGCGAGCGAGCGCGCAGAGAGGGAGTGGCCAACTCCATCACTAGGGGTTCCTGCGGCCGCAC
GCGTTCTAGATAATACGACTCACTATAGGGGGATCCACGTATGTCGAGGTAGGCGTGTACGGTGGGAGGC
CTATATAAGCAGAGCTCGTTTAGTGAACCGTCAGATCGCCTGGAGGTACCGCCACCATGGTGAGCAAGGG
CGAGGAGGATAACATGGCCATCATCAAGGAGTTCATGCGCTTCAAGGTGCACATGGAGGGCTCCGTGAAC
GGCCACGAGTTCGAGATCGAGGGCGAGGGCGAGGGCCGCCCCTACGAGGGCACCCAGACCGCCAAGCTGA
AGGTGACCAAGGGTGGCCCCCTGCCCTTCGCCTGGGACATCCTGTCCCCTCAGTTCATGTACGGCTCCAA
GGCCTACGTGAAGCACCCCGCCGACATCCCCGACTACTTGAAGCTGTCCTTCCCCGAGGGCTTCAAGTGG
GAGCGCGTGATGAACTTCGAGGACGGCGGCGTGGTGACCGTGACCCAGGACTCCTCCCTGCAGGACGGCG
AGTTCATCTACAAGGTGAAGCTGCGCGGCACCAACTTCCCCTCCGACGGCCCCGTAATGCAGAAGAAGAC
CATGGGCTGGGAGGCCTCCTCCGAGCGGATGTACCCCGAGGACGGCGCCCTGAAGGGCGAGATCAAGCAG
AGGCTGAAGCTGAAGGACGGCGGCCACTACGACGCTGAGGTCAAGACCACCTACAAGGCCAAGAAGCCCG
TGCAGCTGCCCGGCGCCTACAACGTCAACATCAAGTTGGACATCACCTCCCACAACGAGGACTACACCAT
CGTGGAACAGTACGAACGCGCCGAGGGCCGCCACTCCACCGGCGGCATGGACGAGCTGTACAAGTAAGAA
TTCGATATCAAGCTTATCGATAATCAACCTCTGGATTACAAAATTTGTGAAAGATTGACTGGTATTCTTA
ACTATGTTGCTCCTTTTACGCTATGTGGATACGCTGCTTTAATGCCTTTGTATCATGCTATTGCTTCCCG
TATGGCTTTCATTTTCTCCTCCTTGTATAAATCCTGGTTGCTGTCTCTTTATGAGGAGTTGTGGCCCGTT
GTCAGGCAACGTGGCGTGGTGTGCACTGTGTTTGCTGACGCAACCCCCACTGGTTGGGGCATTGCCACCA
CCTGTCAGCTCCTTTCCGGAACTTTCGCTTTCCCCCTCCCTATTGCCACGGCGGAACTCATCGCCGCCTG
CCTTGCCCGCTGCTGGACAGGGGCTCGGCTGTTGGGCACTGACAATTCCGTGGTGTTGTCGGGGAAATCA
TCGTCCTTTCCTTGGCTGCTCGCCTATGTTGCCACCTGGATTCTGCGCGGGACGTCCTTCTGCTACGTCC
CTTCGGCCCTCAATCCAGCGGACCTTCCTTCCCGCGGCCTGCTGCCGGCTCTGCGGCCTCTTCCGCGTCT
TCGCCTTCGCCCTCAGACGAGTCGGATCTCCCTTTGGGCCGCCTCCCCGCATCGATACCGAGCGCTGCTC
GAGAGATCTACGGGTGGCATCCCTGTGACCCCTCCCCAGTGCCTCTCCTGGCCCTGGAAGTTGCCACTCC
AGTGCCCACCAGCCTTGTCCTAATAAAATTAAGTTGCATCATTTTGTCTGACTAGGTGTCCTTCTATAAT
ATTATGGGGTGGAGGGGGGTGGTATGGAGCAAGGGGCAAGTTGGGAAGACAACCTGTAGGGCCTGCGGGG
TCTATTGGGAACCAAGCTGGAGTGCAGTGGCACAATCTTGGCTCACTGCAATCTCCGCCTCCTGGGTTCA
AGCGATTCTCCTGCCTCAGCCTCCCGAGTTGTTGGGATTCCAGGCATGCATGACCAGGCTCAGCTAATTT
TTGTTTTTTTGGTAGAGACGGGGTTTCACCATATTGGCCAGGCTGGTCTCCAACTCCTAATCTCAGGTGA
TCTACCCACCTTGGCCTCCCAAATTGCTGGGATTACAGGCGTGAACCACTGCTCCCTTCCCTGTCCTTCT
GATTTTGTAGGTAACCACGTGCGGACCGAGCGGCCGCAGGAACCCCTAGTGATGGAGTTGGCCACTCCCT
CTCTGCGCGCTCGCTCGCTCACTGAGGCCGGGCGACCAAAGGTCGCCCGACGCCCGGGCTTTGCCCGGGC
GGCCTCAGTGAGCGAGCGAGCGCGCAGCTGCCTGCAGGGGCGCCTGATGCGGTATTTTCTCCTTACGCAT
CTGTGCGGTATTTCACACCGCATA
[95 nt withheld, positions 2335-2429]
T
[46 nt withheld, positions 2431-2476]
C
[141 nt withheld, positions 2478-2618]
CCTTTGACGTTGGAGTCCACGTTCTTTAATAGTGGACTCTTGTTCCAAACTGGAACAACACTCAACTCTA
TCTCGGGCTATTCTTTTGATTTATAAGGGATTTTGCCGATTTCGGTCTATTGGTTAAAAAATGAGCTGAT
TTAACAAAAATTTAACGCGAATTTTAACAAAATATTAACGTTTACAATTTTATGGTGCACTCTCAGTACA
ATCTGCTCTGATGCCGCATAGTTAAGCCAGCCCCGACACCCGCCAACACCCGCTGACGCGCCCTGACGGG
CTTGTCTGCTCCCGGCATCCGCTTACAGACAAGCTGTGACCGTCTCCGGGAGCTGCATGTGTCAGAGGTT
TTCACCGTCATCACCGAAACGCGCGAGACGAAAGGGCCTCGTGATACGCCTATTTTTATAGGTTAATGTC
ATGATAATAATGGTTTCTTAGACGTCAGGTGGCACTTTTCGGGGAAATGTGCGCGGAACCCCTATTTGTT
TATTTTTCTAAATACATTCAAATATGTATCCGCTCATGAGACAATAACCCTGATAAATGCTTCAATAATA
TTGAAAAAGGAAGAGTATGAGTATTCAACATTTCCGTGTCGCCCTTATTCCCTTTTTTGCGGCATTTTGC
CTTCCTGTTTTTGCTCACCCAGAAACGCTGGTGAAAGTAAAAGATGCTGAAGATCAGTTGGGTGCACGAG
TGGGTTACATCGAACTGGATCTCAACAGCGGTAAGATCCTTGAGAGTTTTCGCCCCGAAGAACGTTTTCC
AATGATGAGCACTTTTAAAGTTCTGCTATGTGGCGCGGTATTATCCCGTATTGACGCCGGGCAAGAGCAA
CTCGGTCGCCGCATACACTATTCTCAGAATGACTTGGTTGAGTACTCACCAGTCACAGAAAAGCATCTTA
CGGATGGCATGACAGTAAGAGAATTATGCAGTGCTGCCATAACCATGAGTGATAACACTGCGGCCAACTT
ACTTCTGACAACGATCGGAGGACCGAAGGAGCTAACCGCTTTTTTGCACAACATGGGGGATCATGTAACT
CGCCTTGATCGTTGGGAACCGGAGCTGAATGAAGCCATACCAAACGACGAGCGTGACACCACGATGCCTG
TAGCAATGGCAACAACGTTGCGCAAACTATTAACTGGCGAACTACTTACTCTAGCTTCCCGGCAACAATT
AATAGACTGGATGGAGGCGGATAAAGTTGCAGGACCACTTCTGCGCTCGGCCCTTCCGGCTGGCTGGTTT
ATTGCTGATAAATCTGGAGCCGGTGAGCGTGGGTCTCGCGGTATCATTGCAGCACTGGGGCCAGATGGTA
AGCCCTCCCGTATCGTAGTTATCTACACGACGGGGAGTCAGGCAACTATGGATGAACGAAATAGACAGAT
CGCTGAGATAGGTGCCTCACTGATTAAGCATTGGTAACTGTCAGACCAAGTTTACTCATATATACTTTAG
ATTGATTTAAAACTTCATTTTTAATTTAAAAGGATCTAGGTGAAGATCCTTTTTGATAATCTCATGACCA
AAATCCCTTAACGTGAGTTTTCGTTCCACTGAGCGTCAGACCCCGTAGAAAAGATCAAAGGATCTTCTTG
AGATCCTTTTTTTCTGCGCGTAATCTGCTGCTTGCAAACAAAAAAACCACCGCTACCAGCGGTGGTTTGT
TTGCCGGATCAAGAGCTACCAACTCTTTTTCCGAAGGTAACTGGCTTCAGCAGAGCGCAGATACCAAATA
CTGTTCTTCTAGTGTAGCCGTAGTTAGGCCACCACTTCAAGAACTCTGTAGCACCGCCTACATACCTCGC
TCTGCTAATCCTGTTACCAGTGGCTGCTGCCAGTGGCGATAAGTCGTGTCTTACCGGGTTGGACTCAAGA
CGATAGTTACCGGATAAGGCGCAGCGGTCGGGCTGAACGGGGGGTTCGTGCACACAGCCCAGCTTGGAGC
GAACGACCTACACCGAACTGAGATACCTACAGCGTGAGCTATGAGAAAGCGCCACGCTTCCCGAAGGGAG
AAAGGCGGACAGGTATCCGGTAAGCGGCAGGGTCGGAACAGGAGAGCGCACGAGGGAGCTTCCAGGGGGA
AACGCCTGGTATCTTTATAGTCCTGTCGGGTTTCGCCACCTCTGACTTGAGCGTCGATTTTTGTGATGCT
CGTCAGGGGGGCGGAGCCTATGGAAAAACGCCAGCAACGCGGCCTTTTTACGGTTCCTGGCCTTTTGCTG
GCCTTTTGCTCACATGT
Features (pLannotate 1.2.2; 16 found; start..end, strand, type, name):
     12..39      +  repeat_region  AAV2 ITR (fragment): inverted terminal repeat of adeno-associated virus serotype 2 inverted
     68..95      +  repeat_region  AAV2 ITR (fragment): inverted terminal repeat of adeno-associated virus serotype 2 inverted
    151..169     +  promoter       T7 promoter: promoter for bacteriophage T7 RNA polymerase
    188..226     +  promoter       minimal CMV promoter: human cytomegalovirus (CMV) immediate early promoter
    267..974     +  CDS            mCherry: mCherry is a basic (constitutively fluorescent) red fluorescent protein published in 2004, derived from Discosoma sp.. It is reported to be a very rapidly-maturing monomer with low acid sensitivity.
    978..1002    +  misc_feature   MCS (fragment): pBluescript multiple cloning site
   1002..1590    +  misc_feature   WPRE: woodchuck hepatitis virus posttranscriptional regulatory element
   1622..2098    +  polyA_signal   hGH poly(A) signal: human growth hormone polyadenylation signal
   2138..2278    +  repeat_region  AAV2 ITR: inverted terminal repeat of adeno-associated virus serotype 2 inverted
   2283..2334    -  misc_feature   bom (fragment): basis of mobility region from pBR322
   2353..2808    +  rep_origin     f1 ori (sequence partly withheld): f1 bacteriophage origin of replication; arrow indicates direction of (+) strand synthesis
   2809..2858    -  misc_feature   bom (fragment): basis of mobility region from pBR322
   2960..2995    -  CDS            rop (fragment): Rop protein, which maintains plasmids at low copy number; rop
   3090..3194    +  promoter       AmpR promoter: bla
   3195..4055    +  CDS            AmpR: β-lactamase; bla; confers resistance to ampicillin, carbenicillin, and related antibiotics
   4226..4814    +  rep_origin     ori: high-copy-number ColE1/pMB1/pBR322/pUC origin of replication
