[The description below was written by a language model from this plasmid's Addgene catalogue record, the feature table of its GenBank file and pLannotate feature annotations shown in this document.]
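Description:
pAAV-minCMV-mCherry is an AAV transfer plasmid for mammalian expression, built on a pAAV backbone and carrying a red fluorescent reporter under a minimal promoter. It is propagated in bacteria as a high-copy plasmid through a ColE1/pUC-type origin and selected with ampicillin via the β-lactamase gene. An f1 phage origin is also present in the backbone. The full sequence record is about 4.9 kb.

The cassette lies between AAV2 inverted terminal repeats, the elements needed for replication and packaging of the genome into AAV particles. The right ITR is annotated intact. The left one appears only as two short fragments, consistent with the depositor's note that it has an 11 bp deletion removing the C' arm. Inside the ITRs, a minimal CMV immediate-early promoter, preceded by a T7 promoter, sits upstream of a Kozak sequence and a mammalian codon-optimized mCherry coding sequence. This is followed by a WPRE, which enhances transcript stability and expression, and the human growth hormone polyadenylation signal.

A minimal CMV promoter lacks the CMV enhancer and generally gives only low basal transcription, so mCherry output depends on activators recruited nearby. The associated publication concerns designer TAL effectors for modulating mammalian transcription, which suggests use as a base reporter into which effector binding sites are placed upstream of the promoter. The record does not state this purpose, and no binding sites are annotated. The retained MluI and EcoRI sites flank the insert. The separate 942 bp GenBank record covers only the T7/minCMV/mCherry region, in reverse orientation, and agrees with the full-sequence annotation.
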