Addgene plasmid #27970: pAAV-minCMV-mCherry
Depositing lab: Feng Zhang. Depositing organization: Broad Institute. Publication: Efficient construction of sequence-specific TAL effectors for modulating mammalian transcription. Zhang F, Cong L, Lodato S, Kosuri S, Church GM, Arlotta P. Nat Biotechnol. 2011 Feb;29(2):149-53. doi: 10.1038/nbt.1775 PubMed 21248753.
Backbone
  Vector backbone: pAAV
  Backbone size w/o insert (bp): 4154
  Vector type: Mammalian Expression, AAV
Growth in bacteria
  Bacterial resistance: Ampicillin, 100 μg/mL
  Growth temperature: 37°C
  Growth strain: NEB Stable
  Copy number: High Copy
Gene/Insert
  Gene/Insert name: mCherry
  Species: Synthetic
  Insert size (bp): 711
  Cloning method: Restriction Enzyme; 5′ cloning site MluI (not destroyed); 3′ cloning site EcoRI (not destroyed)
  Sequencing primers: 5′ ccgagggcttcaagtgggagcgc; 3′ cagcttcaccttgtagatgaactcgc
Terms and licenses: Academic/Nonprofit Terms; Industry Terms: Not Available to Industry
Depositor comments: Please note that the left ITR has an 11 bp deletion that removes the C' arm.
How to cite: pAAV-minCMV-mCherry was a gift from Feng Zhang (Addgene plasmid # 27970 ; http://n2t.net/addgene:27970 ; RRID:Addgene_27970)
