LOCUS       Exported 942 bp ds-DNA linear SYN 17-MAY-2021
DEFINITION  synthetic linear DNA
ACCESSION   .
VERSION     .
KEYWORDS    pAAV-minCMV-mCherry
SOURCE      synthetic DNA construct
  ORGANISM  synthetic DNA construct
REFERENCE   1 (bases 1 to 942)
  AUTHORS   Zhang F, Cong L, Lodato S, Kosuri S, Church GM, Arlotta P
  TITLE     Efficient construction of sequence-specific TAL effectors for
            modulating mammalian transcription.
  JOURNAL   Nat Biotechnol. 2011 Jan 19. ():.
  PUBMED    21248753
REFERENCE   2 (bases 1 to 942)
  AUTHORS   .
  TITLE     Direct Submission
  JOURNAL   Exported May 17, 2021 from SnapGene Server 1.1.58
            http://www.snapgene.com
FEATURES             Location/Qualifiers
     source          1..942
                     /organism="synthetic DNA construct"
                     /mol_type="other DNA"
     CDS             complement(65..775)
                     /codon_start=1
                     /product="monomeric derivative of DsRed fluorescent protein
                     (Shaner et al., 2004)"
                     /label=mCherry
                     /note="mammalian codon-optimized"
                     /translation="MVSKGEEDNMAIIKEFMRFKVHMEGSVNGHEFEIEGEGEGRPYEG
                     TQTAKLKVTKGGPLPFAWDILSPQFMYGSKAYVKHPADIPDYLKLSFPEGFKWERVMNF
                     EDGGVVTVTQDSSLQDGEFIYKVKLRGTNFPSDGPVMQKKTMGWEASSERMYPEDGALK
                     GEIKQRLKLKDGGHYDAEVKTTYKAKKPVQLPGAYNVNIKLDITSHNEDYTIVEQYERA
                     EGRHSTGGMDELYK"
     primer_bind     complement(343..362)
                     /label=mCherry-F
                     /note="mCherry, forward primer"
     primer_bind     612..630
                     /label=mCherry-R
                     /note="mCherry, reverse primer"
     regulatory      772..781
                     /regulatory_class="other"
                     /note="vertebrate consensus sequence for strong initiation
                     of translation (Kozak, 1987)"
     primer_bind     complement(795..819)
                     /label=LNCX
                     /note="Human CMV promoter, forward primer"
     promoter        complement(816..854)
                     /label=minimal CMV promoter
                     /note="human cytomegalovirus (CMV) immediate early
                     promoter"
     primer_bind     complement(872..891)
                     /label=T7
                     /note="T7 promoter, forward primer"
     promoter        complement(873..891)
                     /label=T7 promoter
                     /note="promoter for bacteriophage T7 RNA polymerase"
ORIGIN
        1 cagtcaatct ttcacaaatt ttgtaatcca gaggttgatt atcgataagc ttgatatcga
       61 attcttactt gtacagctcg tccatgccgc cggtggagtg gcggccctcg gcgcgttcgt
      121 actgttccac gatggtgtag tcctcgttgt gggaggtgat gtccaacttg atgttgacgt
      181 tgtaggcgcc gggcagctgc acgggcttct tggccttgta ggtggtcttg acctcagcgt
      241 cgtagtggcc gccgtccttc agcttcagcc tctgcttgat ctcgcccttc agggcgccgt
      301 cctcggggta catccgctcg gaggaggcct cccagcccat ggtcttcttc tgcattacgg
      361 ggccgtcgga ggggaagttg gtgccgcgca gcttcacctt gtagatgaac tcgccgtcct
      421 gcagggagga gtcctgggtc acggtcacca cgccgccgtc ctcgaagttc atcacgcgct
      481 cccacttgaa gccctcgggg aaggacagct tcaagtagtc ggggatgtcg gcggggtgct
      541 tcacgtaggc cttggagccg tacatgaact gaggggacag gatgtcccag gcgaagggca
      601 gggggccacc cttggtcacc ttcagcttgg cggtctgggt gccctcgtag gggcggccct
      661 cgccctcgcc ctcgatctcg aactcgtggc cgttcacgga gccctccatg tgcaccttga
      721 agcgcatgaa ctccttgatg atggccatgt tatcctcctc gcccttgctc accatggtgg
      781 cggtacctcc aggcgatctg acggttcact aaacgagctc tgcttatata ggcctcccac
      841 cgtacacgcc tacctcgaca tacgtggatc cccctatagt gagtcgtatt atctagaacg
      901 cgtgcggccg caggaacccc tagtgatgga gttggccact cc
//
