>Addgene plasmid #27970 | pAAV-minCMV-mCherry | addgene partial sequence | sequence record 37410 | LNCX 5'-AGCTCGTTTAGTGAACCGTCAGATC-3'
GTGACAGGGCGAGGAGGATAACATGGCCATCATCAAGGAGTTCATGCGCTTCAAGGTGCACATGGAGGGC
TCCGTGAACGGCCACGAGTTCGAGATCGAGGGCGAGGGCGAGGGCCGCCCCTACGAGGGCACCCAGACCG
CCAAGCTGAAGGTGACCAAGGGTGGCCCCCTGCCCTTCGCCTGGGACATCCTGTCCCCTCAGTTCATGTA
CGGCTCCAAGGCCTACGTGAAGCACCCCGCCGACATCCCCGACTACTTGAAGCTGTCCTTCCCCGAGGGC
TTCAAGTGGGAGCGCGTGATGAACTTCGAGGACGGCGGCGTGGTGACCGTGACCCAGGACTCCTCCCTGC
AGGACGGCGAGTTCATCTACAAGGTGAAGCTGCGCGGCACCAACTTCCCCTCCGACGGCCCCGTAATGCA
GAAGAAGACCATGGGCTGGGAGGCCTCCTCCGAGCGGATGTACCCCGAGGACGGCGCCCTGAAGGGCGAG
ATCAAGCAGAGGCTGAAGCTGAAGGACGGCGGCCACTACGACGCTGAGGTCAAGACCACCTACAAGGCCA
AGAAGCCCGTGCAGCTGCCCGGCGCCTACAACGTCAACATCAAGTTGGACATCACCTCCCACAACGAGGA
CTACACCATCGTGGAACAGTACGAACGCGCCGAGGGCCGCCACTCCACCGGCGGCATGGACGAGCTGTAC
AAGTAAGAATTCGATATCAAGCTTATCGATAATCAACCTCTGGATTACAAAATTTGTGAAAGATTGACTG
GTATTCTTAACTATGTTGCTCCTTTTACGCTATGTGGATACGCTGCTTTAATGCCTTTGTATCATGCTAT
TGCTTCCCGTATGGCTTTCATTTTCTCCTCCTTGTATAAATCCTGGTTGCTGTCTCTTTATGANGATGTG
CCNTTAGACTGA
