>Addgene plasmid #27970 | pAAV-minCMV-mCherry | addgene partial sequence | sequence record 38407 | mCherry-R 5'-TTGGTCACCTTCAGCTTGG-3'
GGGCGGCCCTCGCCCTCGCCCTCGATCTCGAACTCGTGGCCGTTCACGGAGCCCTCCATGTGCACCTTGA
AGCGCATGAACTCCTTGATGATGGCCATGTTATCCTCCTCGCCCTTGCTCACCATGGTGGCGGTACCTCC
AGGCGATCTGACGGTTCACTAAACGAGCTCTGCTTATATAGGCCTCCCACCGTACACGCCTACCTCGACA
TACGTGGATCCCCCTATAGTGAGTCGTATTATCTAGAACGCGTGCGGCCGCAGGAACCCCTAGTGATGGA
GTTGGCCACTCCCTCTCTGCGCGCTC
